Addgene plasmid #212125: pBK-Ma pylRS nitroY/haloY-F5
Purpose: Expresses Methanomethylophilus alvus pyrrolysine tRNA synthetase engineered for 3-nitroY and 3-haloY under GlnS promoter. Used as a control for Ma Pyl tRNA-synthetase selections.
Depositing lab: Ryan Mehl. Depositing organization: Oregon State University.
Backbone
  Vector backbone: pBK
  Backbone size w/o insert (bp): 2012
  Total vector size (bp): 2854
  Vector type: Bacterial Expression
Growth in bacteria
  Bacterial resistance: Kanamycin, 50 μg/mL
  Growth temperature: 37°C
  Growth strain: DH5alpha
  Copy number: High Copy
Gene/Insert
  Gene/Insert name: M. alvus PylRS 3-NY/HaloY F5 (alt name: NYF5)
  Species: Methanomethylophilus alvus
  Mutation: CTG125CTT, N166A V168S, A223C, W239R
  Promoter: GlnS (constitutive)
  Cloning method: Restriction Enzyme; 5′ cloning site NdeI (not destroyed); 3′ cloning site PstI (not destroyed)
  Sequencing primers: 5′ tgctgagttgaaggatcctcgg; 3′ gtgaacgccttatccggcctac
Terms and licenses: Academic/Nonprofit Terms; Industry Terms: Not Available to Industry
Depositor comments: Expresses Methanomethylophilus alvus pyrrolysine tRNA synthetase (MaRS) engineered for 3-nitrotyrosine and 3-halotryosines under GlnS promoter. Used as a control for Ma Pyl tRNA-synthetase selections. This plasmid expresses the Ma RS only and must be paired with a cognate Ma tRNA as well as gene of interest.
How to cite: pBK-Ma pylRS nitroY/haloY-F5 was a gift from Ryan Mehl (Addgene plasmid # 212125 ; http://n2t.net/addgene:212125 ; RRID:Addgene_212125)
