[The description below was written by a language model from this plasmid's Addgene catalogue record and pLannotate feature annotations shown in this document.]
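Description:
pBK-Ma pylRS nitroY/haloY-F5 is a small, high-copy bacterial expression plasmid built on the pBK backbone, a vector commonly used to carry aminoacyl-tRNA synthetase variants in genetic code expansion work. It is propagated in E. coli through a ColE1/pMB1/pUC-type origin of replication and selected with kanamycin via an aminoglycoside phosphotransferase (KanR) gene. These are the only two elements picked up by the automated feature annotation. The synthetase coding region and its promoter are not annotated in the table and are known only from the catalogue fields. The catalogue gives a total size of 2854 bp, whereas the sequenced record is 2,797 nt, a small discrepancy that the record does not explain.

The insert, cloned between retained NdeI and PstI sites, encodes the pyrrolysyl-tRNA synthetase from the archaeon Methanomethylophilus alvus in an engineered form called F5 (NYF5). It carries the substitutions N166A, V168S, A223C and W239R, plus a CTG-to-CTT codon change at position 125 that is synonymous for leucine. This variant was engineered to accept 3-nitrotyrosine and 3-halotyrosines rather than the native substrate. Expression is driven constitutively by the GlnS promoter.

The plasmid supplies the synthetase only, so incorporating the noncanonical amino acids requires pairing it with a cognate M. alvus Pyl tRNA and a gene of interest provided separately. The depositor describes its main role as a control in selections of M. alvus Pyl tRNA synthetase variants.
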