Features (pLannotate 1.2.2; 2 found; start..end, strand, type, name):
   1745..2560    -  CDS            KanR: aminoglycoside phosphotransferase; aph(3')-Ia; confers resistance to kanamycin in bacteria or G418 (Geneticin®) in eukaryotes
   2682..473     +  rep_origin     ori (across the origin): high-copy-number ColE1/pMB1/pBR322/pUC origin of replication
>Addgene plasmid #212125 | pBK-Ma pylRS nitroY/haloY-F5 | addgene full sequence | sequence record 443626 | Addgene NGS Result
GCTTCAGCAGAGCGCAGATACCAAATACTGTCCTTCTAGTGTAGCCGTAGTTAGGCCACCACTTCAAGAA
CTCTGTAGCACCGCCTACATACCTCGCTCTGCTAATCCTGTTACCAGTGGCTGCTGCCAGTGGCGATAAG
TCGTGTCTTACCGGGTTGGACTCAAGACGATAGTTACCGGATAAGGCGCAGCGGTCGGGCTGAACGGGGG
GTTCGTGCACACAGCCCAGCTTGGAGCGAACGACCTACACCGAACTGAGATACCTACAGCGTGAGCTATG
AGAAAGCGCCACGCTTCCCGAAGGGAGAAAGGCGGACAGGTATCCGGTAAGCGGCAGGGTCGGAACAGGA
GAGCGCACGAGGGAGCTTCCAGGGGGAAACGCCTGGTATCTTTATAGTCCTGTCGGGTTTCGCCACCTCT
GACTTGAGCGTCGATTTTTGTGATGCTCGTCAGGGGGGCGGAGCCTATGGAAAAACGCCAGCAACGCGGC
CTTTTTACGGTTCCTGGCCTTTTGCTGGCCTTTTGCTCACATGTGCGAAGCGGAATTAATTCGCGAAGAA
AAGCAGAAAAAACGCCGCTGAACGCGGCGTTTTGGATTGTTTGCTGTTTCTTGCCGGATGCGGCGTGAAC
GCCTTATCCGGCCTACAAAAGCACGCAAACTCAATATATTGCAGAGATCATGTAGGCCTGATAAGCGTAG
CGCATCAGGCAATTTAGCGTTTGAAACTGCAGGCTTCAGCCGCTGTTGATCTTGGCTCCATTCAAGTAGG
AGATGGAGGCGCCGCCTTTCTTCACAGTGCTGTACTTTTCTCTTATGGTCAGCAGCCTCTCCAGGCCAAA
GCCCGCTCCACTACGGGGTTCATGCACGTCGTGGGCGGCGTCCAGGTAGTGGGGGCCCACACAAGCAGAG
CACACCTCCTGGCCATTGATCTCCACATCAATGGTTTCTTTGTAGACATCGCTCTCTTCCTGCACCAAAT
CATAGTCGGGCAGTCCAGCAGCCTTCATGACCACTGAGATGTAGTTCTTCAGCACTTCTGTGGCATCTCC
TCTTGGCCCCATGTCCGACAGAGCCAGCATGGTGAACTCCTCCAGGTGCATTCCGCTGTGGCTTTCTTTC
CTAAAGCAGGAGCCCATTTCGAAAATTTTCACAGGGCCGTCCGTGTGGTCGCGCAGGTCCCGCATCACGG
AGTAAAGGTTGGGGGCGAGCATGGGCCTCAGAGCCCTCTTCTCATCGATCCAGAACACCTGCTTGAACAG
GGGCTTGTCCTCGGTGATGGTCATGCGAGCCAGCGCGTCCTTAGAAATGAAGATGGGGGTCCTGACCTCG
ATGAAGCCCTCGGCCACCAGGGCGTCGGCGATGTCATTCATCAGCTGGGTCAGCCCATGGCGGCTGGGGT
TGGCAATCATGCCCTTGATCTTTTTCTCGTTGTCTGTGGAAGCCACGGACATCTCCTTGGAGAAGGCTGC
ATCTCTAGAGGCCAGATCTTCAAACACCTTCTGCTCATAGGTGCCGTTGCCATACTCCCGCAGGCGCTGG
ATCTGGGCATCTGTGTATTTCACTGTCATATGGGATTCCTCAAAGCGTAAACAACGTATAACGGCGTATG
ATCTTATAAGCGGGACAGGCTGACAACCCGAGGATCCTTCAACTCAGCAAAAGTTCGATTTATTCAACAA
AGCCGCCGTCCCGTCAAGTCAGCGTAATGCTCTGCCAGTGTTACAACCAATTAACCAATTCTGATTAGAA
AAACTCATCGAGCATCAAATGAAACTGCAATTTATTCATATCAGGATTATCAATACCATATTTTTGAAAA
AGCCGTTTCTGTAATGAAGGAGAAAACTCACCGAGGCAGTTCCATAGGATGGCAAGATCCTGGTATCGGT
CTGCGATTCCGACTCGTCCAACATCAATACAACCTATTAATTTCCCCTCGTCAAAAATAAGGTTATCAAG
TGAGAAATCACCATGAGTGACGACTGAATCCGGTGAGAATGGCAAAAGCTTATGCATTTCTTTCCAGACT
TGTTCAACAGGCCAGCCATTACGCTCGTCATCAAAATCACTCGCATCAACCAAACCGTTATTCATTCGTG
ATTGCGCCTGAGCGAGACGAAATACGCGATCGCTGTTAAAAGGACAATTACAAACAGGAATCGAATGCAA
CCGGCGCAGGAACACTGCCAGCGCATCAACAATATTTTCACCTGAATCAGGATATTCTTCTAATACCTGG
AATGCTGTTTTCCCGGGGATCGCAGTGGTGAGTAACCATGCATCATCAGGAGTACGGATAAAATGCTTGA
TGGTCGGAAGAGGCATAAATTCCGTCAGCCAGTTTAGTCTGACCATCTCATCTGTAACATCATTGGCAAC
GCTACCTTTGCCATGTTTCAGAAACAACTCTGGCGCATCGGGCTTCCCATACAATCGATAGATTGTCGCA
CCTGATTGCCCGACATTATCGCGAGCCCATTTATACCCATATAAATCAGCATCCATGTTGGAATTTAATC
GCGGCCTCGAGCAAGACGTTTCCCGTTGAATATGGCTCATAACACCCCTTGTATTACTGTTTATGTAAGC
AGACAGTTTTATTGTTCATGACCAAAATCCCTTAACGTGAGTTTTCGTTCCACTGAGCGTCAGACCCCGT
AGAAAAGATCAAAGGATCTTCTTGAGATCCTTTTTTTCTGCGCGTAATCTGCTGCTTGCAAACAAAAAAA
CCACCGCTACCAGCGGTGGTTTGTTTGCCGGATCAAGAGCTACCAACTCTTTTTCCGAAGGTAACTG
